>Addgene plasmid #90287 | pMST1213_BB2_E_CD_pcoxA:pyrGtrunc_AMA1_2.8 | depositor full sequence | sequence record 176367 | pMST1213_BB2_E_CD_pcoxA:pyrGtrunc_AMA1_2.8 sequence 7070 bps
TCGCCGCAGCCGAACGACCGAGCGCAGCGAGTCAGTGAGCGAGGAAGCGGAAGAGCGCCCAATACGCAAA
CCGCCTCTCCCCGCGCGTTGGCCGATTCATTAATGCAGCTGGCACGACAGGTTTCCCGACTGGAAAGCGG
GCAGTGAGCGCAACACTAGTCGCAAAAAACCCCGCCCCTGACAGGGCGGGGTTTTTTCGCGGTCTCCAAT
TGGAGACGGGCACAAGGTTCATGAACCGAAGAGGATGGGAACCCCGACCATGGCCTGCGGCCGCAGCTAT
CAGTCCTCTCAGCTGACGCCCCTCACGAACCCTCGCACTCTCCCGAAATGCTCTTCGGTGTCCATGGCGC
ATCATCTCAGCAGCATCCCATGTCAAACCATGGCTTTGGGCCCACGGACTCTGTGGCCCTGCCGCAACAT
CACCATCACCATCGACTCCCGCCCCATGCAGCGCTGCGCGCCCCAGGGCGTCATGGAGTGAATGTGGAAT
CTCCTCCTTTGCCCTCGGGCCCGCCGAGTGTGGTGGGCCAGCCTGGAATGCCTGATCCAGCCCCCAGGCC
TCGAGGACCAAAACTGAAGTTTACTCCCGAAGAGGACGCTCTACTGGTGGAGTTGAAGGAAAACAAGAAC
TTGACGTGGAAGCAAATTGCAGACTTCTTCCCGGGCCGAACGAGCGGTACCTTGCAAGTCCGATACTGCA
CCAAGCTGAAGGCTAAGGATGTAGCTTGGAGTGACGAAATGGTTCGATTTGCTCCTGATGTATTTCTACG
CCTGTCTCACACATGCTAATGAAGGGAATAGGTACAAAGGCTGCAGCGGGCAATGCACGAGTACGAGAAC
GATCGGTGGCGCATCATTGCAGGGAAGGTTGGAAATGGCTTCACCCCAGCTGCTTGCCGCGAGAAAGCCA
TGCAGCTCCATGAGTAAAAGCGTTGGGGAATTTTCATATTTATATCTACTGTCGCCAGATTCGGCCCTGC
TTGGACCCTCTGATCTCCTTACTCTCCATATTGGTTCAAATGTCGGGTCACCGATAGGGCTGGTGGTGCA
GGCTTGTTGTAGGCACGGGAGGATGATCAGCATAACTCTGAGTCACTATAGGGACGGGTTGATGTAAGGT
ATTAAGTGATGTATGATAATTCATTTTAGCCCGGGGGAACATATGGCGCCGGCATTTGTTCGTTCGCAAT
GAACCGACACTAGCGTCCGCTCTCGCAGTTTAGCACCGGCTGATCCCGGGCTGAACGCGGCCATTGCTCG
GCCGGGGCATGTGTTCCTTATCTACGGCAGACCGCAGATGACCACTGGAGCAGATTATAGACCCTAAGCC
CTAAGCCGGACACCCAATCGAGTAGGTCTGCGGACCAGGTCACTGCGGGCAGCCGGAGAAGCTCCGCAAC
CAATCAATCCCCGGCGCTGACTAAGGGCAGGCGACCACGGGCCGAAGCGGCTTCAAACTCACCTCAACCT
CCAAACTCCCTCATCTCCAAACGTCCTTGCCTTGTCTGCCGTCATTGCAACCCACCCACCAGGACACATG
AGCAGCAAGTCCCAGCTCACCTACACTGCCCGTGCCAGCAAGCATCCCAATGCTCTGGCGAAGAGGCTGT
TCGAGATTGCCGAGGCCAAGAAAACCAATGTGACTGTCTCGGCTGACGTTACCACCACTAAGGAGCTACT
AGATCTTGCTGACCGTCTCGGTCCCTACATTGCCGTGATCAAAACCCACATCGATATCCTCTCTGATTTC
AGCAACGAGACTATTGAGGGACTTAAGGCTCTCGCGCAGAAGCACAACTTTCTCATCTTCGAGGACCGCA
AGTTCATTGACATCGGCAACACGGTCCAGAAGCAATACCACGGCGGTACCCTCCGTATCTCGGAATGGGC
CCACATCATCAACTGCAGCATTCTCCCTGGTGAGGGTATCGTCGAGGCTCTCGCTCAGACGGCGTCTGCA
CCGGACTTCGCCTACGGCCCCGAACGCGGTCTGTTGATCTTGGCAGAGATGACCTCTAAGGGCTCCTTGG
CTACCGGCCAGTACACTACTTCCTCGGTCGATTATGCCCGGAAATACAAGAACTTCGTTATGGGATTCGT
GTCGACGCGCGCGTTGGGTGAGGTGCAGTCGGAAGTCAGCTCTCCTTCGGATGAGGAGGACTTTGTGGTT
TTCACGACTGGTGTGAACATTAACCTCCAAGTCGCAATTGACCTACGCTTATGCTGCAGACGCGTTACGT
ATCGGATCCAGAATTCGTGATATCTGAATTCGTCGACAAGCTTATTTTTTGTATACTGTTTTGTGATAGC
ACGAAGTTTTTCCACGGTATCTTGTTAAAAATATATATTTGTGGCGGGCTTACCTACATCAAATTAATAA
GAGACTAATTATAAACTAAACACACAAGCAAGCTACTTTAGGGTAAAAGTTTATAAATGCTTTTGACGTA
TAAACGTTGCTTGTATTTATTATTACAATTAAAGGTGGATAGAAAACCTAGAGACTAGTTAGAAACTAAT
CTCAGGTTTGCGTTAAACTAAATCAGAGCCCGAGAGGTTAACAGAACCTAGAAGGGGACTAGATATCCGG
GTAGGGAAACAAAAAAAAAAAACAAGACAGCCACATATTAGGGAGACTAGTTAGAAGCTAGTTCCAGGAC
TAGGAAAATAAAAGACAATGATACCACAGTCTAGTTGACAACTAGATAGATTCTAGATTGAGGCCAAAGT
CTCTGAGATCCAGGTTAGTTGCAACTAATACTAGTTAGTATCTAGTCTCCTATAACTCTGAAGCTAGAAT
AACTTACTACTATTATCCTCACCACTGTTCAGCTGCGCAAACGGAGTGATTGCAAGGTGTTCAGAGACTA
GTTATTGACTAGTCAGTGACTAGCAATAACTAACAAGGTATTAACCTACCATGTCTGCCATCACCCTGCA
CTTCCTCGGGCTCAGCAGCCTTTTCCTCCTCATTTTCATGCTCATTTTCCTTGTTTAAGACTGTGACTAG
TCAAAGACTAGTCCAGAACCACAAAGGAGAAATGTCTTACCACTTTCTTCATTGCTTGTCTCTTTTGCAT
TATCCATGTCTGCAACTAGTTAGAGTCTAGTTAGTGACTAGTCCGACGAGGACTTGCTTGTCTCCGGATT
GTTGGAGGAACTCTCCAGGGCCTCAAGATCCACAACAGAGCCTTCTAGATGACTGGTCAATAACTAGTTG
GTCTTTGTCTGAGTCTGACTGACTTACGAGGTTGCATACTCGCTCCCTTTGCCTCGTCAATCGATGAGAA
AAAGCGCCAAAACTCGCAATATGGCTTTGAACCACACGGTGCTGAGACTAGTTAGAATCTAGTCCCAAAC
TAGCTTGGATAGCTTACCTTTGCCCTTTGCGTTGCGACAGGTCTTGCAGGGTATGGTTCCTTTCTCACCA
GCTGATTTAGCTGCCTTGCTACCCTCACGGCGGATCTGCATAAAGAGTGGCTAGAGGTTATAAATTAGCA
CTGATCCTAGGTACGGGGCTGAATGTAACTTGCCTTTCCTTTCTCATCGCGCGGCAAGACAGGCTTGCTC
AAATTCCTACCAGTCACAGGGGTATGCACGGCGTACGGACCACTTGAACTAGTCACAGATTAGTTAGCAA
CTAGTCTGCATTGAATGGCTGTACTTACGGGCCCTCGCCATTGTCCTGATCATTTCCAGCTTCACCCTCG
TTGCTGCAAAGTAGTTAGTGACTAGTCAAGGACTAGTTGAAATGGGAGAAGAAACTCACGAATTCTCGAC
ACCCTTAGTATTGTGGTCCTTGGACTTGGTGCTGCTATATATTAGCTAATACACTAGTTAGACTCACAGA
AACTTACGCAGCTCGCTTGCGCTTCTTGGTAGGAGTCGGGGTTGGGAGAACAGTGCCTTCAAACAAGCCT
TCATACCATGCTACTTGACTAGTCAGGGACTAGTCACCAAGTAATCTAGATAGGACTTGCCTTTGGCCTC
CATCAGTTCCTTCATAGTGGGAGGTCCATTGTGCAATGTAAACTCCATGCCGTGGGAGTTCTTGTCCTTC
AAGTGCTTGACCAATATGTTTCTGTTGGCAGAGGGAACCTGTCAACTAGTTAATAACTAGTCAGAAACTA
GTATAGCAGTAGACTCACTGTACGCTTGAGGCATCCCTTCACTCGGCAGTAGACTTCATATGGATGGATA
TCAGGCACGCCATTGTCGTCCTGTGGACTAGTCAGTAACTAGGCTTAAAGCTAGTCGGGTCGGCTTACTA
TCTTGAAATCCGGCAGCGTAAGCTCCCCGTCCTTAACTGCCTCGAGATAGTGACAGTACTCTGGGGACTT
TCGGAGATCGTTATCGCGAATGCTCGGCATACTAATCGTTGACTAGTCTTGGACTAGTCCCGAGCAAAAA
GGATTGGAGGAGGAGGAGGAAGGTGAGAGTGAGACAAAGAGCGAAATAAGAGCTTCAAAGGCTATCTCTA
AGCAGTATGAAGGTTAAGTATCTAGTTCTTGACTAGATTTAAAAGAGATTTCGACTAGTTATGTACCTGG
AGTTTGGATATAGGAATGTGTTGTGGTAACGAAATGTAAGGGGGAGGAAAGAAAAAGTCGGTCAAGAGGT
AACTCTAAGTCGGCCATTCCTTTTTGGGAGGCGCTAACCATAAACGGCATGGTCGACTTAGAGTTAGCTC
AGGGAATTTAGGGAGTTATCTGCGACCACCGAGGAACGGCGGAATGCCAAAGAATCCCGATGGAGCTCTA
GCTGGCGGTTGACAACCCCACCTTTTGGCGTTTCTGCGGCGTTGCAGGCGGGACTGGATACTTCGTAGAA
CCAGAAAGGCAAGGCAGAACGCGCTCAGCAAGAGTGTTGGAAGTGATAGCATGATGTGCCTTGTTAACTA
GGTCAAAATCTGCAGTATGCTTGATGTTATCCAAAGTGTGAGAGAGGAAGGTCCAAACATACACGATTGG
GAGAGGGCCTAGGTATAAGAGTTTTTGAGTAGAACGCATGTGAGCCCAGCCATCTCGAGGAGATTAAACA
CGGGCCGGCATTTGATGGCTATGTTAGTACCCCAATGGAAAGCCTGAGAGTCCAGTGGCGCTAGCTGGAG
ACCACCGGTGCCGCTACAGGGCGCGTCAGGTGGCACTTTTCGGGGAAATGTGCGCGGAACCCCTATTTGT
TTATTTTTCTAAATACATTCAAATATGTATCCGCTCATGAGACAATAACCCTGATAAATGCTTCAATAAT
ATTGAAAAAGGAAGAGTATGAGTATTCAACATTTCCGTGTCGCCCTTATTCCCTTTTTTGCGGCATTTTG
CCTTCCTGTTTTTGCTCACCCAGAAACGCTGGTGAAAGTAAAAGATGCTGAAGATCAGTTGGGTGCACGA
GTGGGTTACATCGAACTGGATCTCAACAGCGGTAAGATCCTTGAGAGTTTTCGCCCCGAAGAACGTTTTC
CAATGATGAGCACTTTTAAAGTTCTGCTATGTGGCGCGGTATTATCCCGTATTGACGCCGGGCAAGAGCA
ACTCGGTCGCCGCATACACTATTCTCAGAATGACTTGGTTGAGTACTCACCAGTCACAGAAAAGCATCTT
ACGGATGGCATGACAGTAAGAGAATTATGCAGTGCTGCCATAACCATGAGTGATAACACTGCGGCCAACT
TACTTCTGACAACGATCGGAGGACCGAAGGAGCTAACCGCTTTTTTGCACAACATGGGGGATCATGTAAC
TCGCCTTGATCGTTGGGAACCGGAGCTGAATGAAGCCATACCAAACGACGAGCGTGACACCACGATGCCT
GTAGCAATGGCAACAACGTTGCGCAAACTATTAACTGGCGAACTACTTACTCTAGCTTCCCGGCAACAAT
TAATAGACTGGATGGAGGCGGATAAAGTTGCAGGACCACTTCTGCGCTCGGCCCTTCCGGCTGGCTGGTT
TATTGCTGATAAATCTGGAGCCGGTGAGCGTGGCTCTCGCGGTATCATTGCAGCACTGGGGCCAGATGGT
AAGCCCTCCCGTATCGTAGTTATCTACACGACGGGGAGTCAGGCAACTATGGATGAACGAAATAGACAGA
TCGCTGAGATAGGTGCCTCACTGATTAAGCATTGGTAACTGTCAGACCAAGTTTACTCATATATACTTTA
GATTGATTTAAAACTTCATTTTTAATTTAAAAGGATCTAGGTGAAGATCCTTTTTGATAATCTCATGAAC
AATAAAACTGTCTGCTTACATAAACAGTAATACAAGGGGTGTAGATCTCATGACCAAAATCCCTTAACGT
GAGTTTTCGTTCCACTGAGCGTCAGACCCCGTAGAAAAGATCAAAGGATCTTCTTGAGATCCTTTTTTTC
TGCGCGTAATCTGCTGCTTGCAAACAAAAAAACCACCGCTACCAGCGGTGGTTTGTTTGCCGGATCAAGA
GCTACCAACTCTTTTTCCGAAGGTAACTGGCTTCAGCAGAGCGCAGATACCAAATACTGTCCTTCTAGTG
TAGCCGTAGTTAGGCCACCACTTCAAGAACTCTGTAGCACCGCCTACATACCTCGCTCTGCTAATCCTGT
TACCAGTGGCTGCTGCCAGTGGCGATAAGTCGTGTCTTACCGGGTTGGACTCAAGACGATAGTTACCGGA
TAAGGCGCAGCGGTCGGGCTGAACGGGGGGTTCGTGCACACAGCCCAGCTTGGAGCGAACGACCTACACC
GAACTGAGATACCTACAGCGTGAGCTATGAGAAAGCGCCACGCTTCCCGAAGGGAGAAAGGCGGACAGGT
ATCCGGTAAGCGGCAGGGTCGGAACAGGAGAGCGCACGAGGGAGCTTCCAGGGGGAAACGCCTGGTATCT
TTATAGTCCTGTCGGGTTTCGCCACCTCTGACTTGAGCGTCGATTTTTGTGATGCTCGTCAGGGGGGCGG
AGCCTATGGAAAAACGCCAGCAACGCGGCCTTTTTACGGTTCCTGGCCTTTTGCTGGCCTTTTGCTCACA
TGTTCTTTCCTGCGTTATCCCCTGATTCTGTGGATAACCGTATTACCGCCTTTGAGTGAGCTGATACCGC
Features (pLannotate 1.2.2; 8 found; start..end, strand, type, name):
      1..53      +  rep_origin     RSF ori (fragment): Plasmids containing the RSF 1030 origin of replication can be propagated in E. coli cells that contain additional plasmids with compatible origins.
     55..147     +  CDS            lacI (fragment): lac repressor; lacI; The lac repressor binds to the lac operator to inhibit transcription in E. coli. This inhibition can be relieved by adding lactose or isopropyl-β-D-thiogalactopyranoside (IPTG).
   1550..2194    +  CDS            URA3 (fragment): PYRF_YEAST - Experimental evidence at protein level: Swiss-Prot protein existence level 1. From Saccharomyces cerevisiae (strain ATCC 204508 / S288c) (Baker's yeast).
   2279..5098    -  rep_origin     AMA1 (fragment): replication origin from Aspergillus nidulans (Aleksenko and Clutterbuck, 1996)
   5120..5136    -  rep_origin     f1 ori (fragment): f1 bacteriophage origin of replication; arrow indicates direction of (+) strand synthesis
   5163..5267    +  promoter       AmpR promoter: bla
   5268..6128    +  CDS            AmpR: β-lactamase; bla; confers resistance to ampicillin, carbenicillin, and related antibiotics
   6354..6942    +  rep_origin     ori: high-copy-number ColE1/pMB1/pBR322/pUC origin of replication
