>Addgene plasmid #90287 | pMST1213_BB2_E_CD_pcoxA:pyrGtrunc_AMA1_2.8 | addgene full sequence | sequence record 181729 | Addgene NGS Result
TCGCCGCAGCCGAACGACCGAGCGCAGCGAGTCAGTGAGCGAGGAAGCGGAAGAGCGCCCAATACGCAAA
CCGCCTCTCCCCGCGCGTTGGCCGATTCATTAATGCAGCTGGCACGACAGGTTTCCCGACTGGAAAGCGG
GCAGTGAGCGCAACACTAGTCGCAAAAAACCCCGCCCCTGACAGGGCGGGGTTTTTTCGCGGTCTCCAAT
TGGAGACGGGCACAAGGTTCATGAACCGAAGAGGATGGGAACCCCGACCATGGCCTGCGGCCGCAGCTAT
CAGTCCTCTCAGCTGACGCCCCTCACGAACCCTCGCACTCTCCCGAAATGCTCTTCGGTGTCCATGGCGC
ATCATCTCAGCAGCATCCCATGTCAAACCATGGCTTTGGGCCCACGGACTCTGTGGCCCTGCCGCAACAT
CACCATCACCATCGACTCCCGCCCCATGCAGCGCTGCGCGCCCCAGGGCGTCATGGAGTGAATGTGGAAT
CTCCTCCTTTGCCCTCGGGCCCGCCGAGTGTGGTGGGCCAGCCTGGAATGCCTGATCCAGCCCCCAGGCC
TCGAGGACCAAAACTGAAGTTTACTCCCGAAGAGGACGCTCTACTGGTGGAGTTGAAGGAAAACAAGAAC
TTGACGTGGAAGCAAATTGCAGACTTCTTCCCGGGCCGAACGAGCGGTACCTTGCAAGTCCGATACTGCA
CCAAGCTGAAGGCTAAGGATGTAGCTTGGAGTGACGAAATGGTTCGATTTGCTCCTGATGTATTTCTACG
CCTGTCTCACACATGCTAATGAAGGGAATAGGTACAAAGGCTGCAGCGGGCAATGCACGAGTACGAGAAC
GATCGGTGGCGCATCATTGCAGGGAAGGTTGGAAATGGCTTCACCCCAGCTGCTTGCCGCGAGAAAGCCA
TGCAGCTCCATGAGTAAAAGCGTTGGGGAATTTTCATATTTATATCTACTGTCGCCAGATTCGGCCCTGC
TTGGACCCTCTGATCTCCTTACTCTCCATATTGGTTCAAATGTCGGGTCACCGATAGGGCTGGTGGTGCA
GGCTTGTTGTAGGCACGGGAGGATGATCAGCATAACTCTGAGTCACTATAGGGACGGGTTGATGTAAGGT
ATTAAGTGATGTATGATAATTCATTTTAGCCCGGGGGAACATATGGCGCCGGCATTTGTTCGTTCGCAAT
GAACCGACACTAGCGTCCGCTCTCGCAGTTTAGCACCGGCTGATCCCGGGCTGAACGCGGCCATTGCTCG
GCCGGGGCATGTGTTCCTTATCTACGGCAGACCGCAGATGACCACTGGAGCAGATTATAGACCCTAAGCC
CTAAGCCGGACACCCAATCGAGTAGGTCTGCGGACCAGGTCACTGCGGGCAGCCGGAGAAGCTCCGCAAC
CAATCAATCCCCGGCGCTGACTAAGGGCAGGCGACCACGGGCCGAAGCGGCTTCAAACTCACCTCAACCT
CCAAACTCCCTCATCTCCAAACGTCCTTGCCTTGTCTGCCGTCATTGCAACCCACCCACCAGGACACATG
AGCAGCAAGTCCCAGCTCACCTACACTGCCCGTGCCAGCAAGCATCCCAATGCTCTGGCGAAGAGGCTGT
TCGAGATTGCCGAGGCCAAGAAAACCAATGTGACTGTCTCGGCTGACGTTACCACCACTAAGGAGCTACT
AGATCTTGCTGACCGTCTCGGTCCCTACATTGCCGTGATCAAAACCCACATCGATATCCTCTCTGATTTC
AGCAACGAGACTATTGAGGGACTTAAGGCTCTCGCGCAGAAGCACAACTTTCTCATCTTCGAGGACCGCA
AGTTCATTGACATCGGCAACACGGTCCAGAAGCAATACCACGGCGGTACCCTCCGTATCTCGGAATGGGC
CCACATCATCAACTGCAGCATTCTCCCTGGTGAGGGTATCGTCGAGGCTCTCGCTCAGACGGCGTCTGCA
CCGGACTTCGCCTACGGCCCCGAACGCGGTCTGTTGATCTTGGCAGAGATGACCTCTAAGGGCTCCTTGG
CTACCGGCCAGTACACTACTTCCTCGGTCGATTATGCCCGGAAATACAAGAACTTCGTTATGGGATTCGT
GTCGACGCGCGCGTTGGGTGAGGTGCAGTCGGAAGTCAGCTCTCCTTCGGATGAGGAGGACTTTGTGGTT
TTCACGACTGGTGTGAACATTAACCTCCAAGTCGCAATTGACCTACGCTTATGCTGCAGACGCGTTACGT
ATCGGATCCAGAATTCGTGATATCTGAATTCGTCGACAAGCTTATTTTTTGTATACTGTTTTGTGATAGC
ACGAAGTTTTTCCACGGTATCTTGTTAAAAATATATATTTGTGGCGGGCTTACCTACATCAAATTAATAA
GAGACTAATTATAAACTAAACACACAAGCAAGCTACTTTAGGGTAAAAGTTTATAAATGCTTTTGACGTA
TAAACGTTGCTTGTATTTATTATTACAATTAAAGGTGGATAGAAAACCTAGAGACTAGTTAGAAACTAAT
CTCAGGTTTGCGTTAAACTAAATCAGAGCCCGAGAGGTTAACAGAACCTAGAAGGGGACTAGATATCCGG
GTAGGGAAACAAAAAAAAAAAACAAGACAGCCACATATTAGGGAGACTAGTTAGAAGCTAGTTCCAGGAC
TAGGAAAATAAAAGACAATGATACCACAGTCTAGTTGACAACTAGATAGATTCTAGATTGAGGCCAAAGT
CTCTGAGATCCAGGTTAGTTGCAACTAATACTAGTTAGTATCTAGTCTCCTATAACTCTGAAGCTAGAAT
AACTTACTACTATTATCCTCACCACTGTTCAGCTGCGCAAACGGAGTGATTGCAAGGTGTTCAGAGACTA
GTTATTGACTAGTCAGTGACTAGCAATAACTAACAAGGTATTAACCTACCATGTCTGCCATCACCCTGCA
CTTCCTCGGGCTCAGCAGCCTTTTCCTCCTCATTTTCATGCTCATTTTCCTTGTTTAAGACTGTGACTAG
TCAAAGACTAGTCCAGAACCACAAAGGAGAAATGTCTTACCACTTTCTTCATTGCTTGTCTCTTTTGCAT
TATCCATGTCTGCAACTAGTTAGAGTCTAGTTAGTGACTAGTCCGACGAGGACTTGCTTGTCTCCGGATT
GTTGGAGGAACTCTCCAGGGCCTCAAGATCCACAACAGAGCCTTCTAGATGACTGGTCAATAACTAGTTG
GTCTTTGTCTGAGTCTGACTTACGAGGTTGCATACTCGCTCCCTTTGCCTCGTCAATCGATGAGAAAAAG
CGCCAAAACTCGCAATATGGCTTTGAACCACACGGTGCTGAGACTAGTTAGAATCTAGTCCCAAACTAGC
TTGGATAGCTTACCTTTGCCCTTTGCGTTGCGACAGGTCTTGCAGGGTATGGTTCCTTTCTCACCAGCTG
ATTTAGCTGCCTTGCTACCCTCACGGCGGATCTGCATAAAGAGTGGCTAGAGGTTATAAATTAGCACTGA
TCCTAGGTACGGGGCTGAATGTAACTTGCCTTTCCTTTCTCATCGCGCGGCAAGACAGGCTTGCTCAAAT
TCCTACCAGTCACAGGGGTATGCACGGCGTACGGACCACTTGAACTAGTCACAGATTAGTTAGCAACTAG
TCTGCATTGAATGGCTGTACTTACGGGCCCTCGCCATTGTCCTGATCATTTCCAGCTTCACCCTCGTTGC
TGCAAAGTAGTTAGTGACTAGTCAAGGACTAGTTGAAATGGGAGAAGAAACTCACGAATTCTCGACACCC
TTAGTATTGTGGTCCTTGGACTTGGTGCTGCTATATATTAGCTAATACACTAGTTAGACTCACAGAAACT
TACGCAGCTCGCTTGCGCTTCTTGGTAGGAGTCGGGGTTGGGAGAACAGTGCCTTCAAACAAGCCTTCAT
ACCATGCTACTTGACTAGTCAGGGACTAGTCACCAAGTAATCTAGATAGGACTTGCCTTTGGCCTCCATC
AGTTCCTTCATAGTGGGAGGTCCATTGTGCAATGTAAACTCCATGCCGTGGGAGTTCTTGTCCTTCAAGT
GCTTGACCAATATGTTTCTGTTGGCAGAGGGAACCTGTCAACTAGTTAATAACTAGTCAGAAACTAGTAT
AGCAGTAGACTCACTGTACGCTTGAGGCATCCCTTCACTCGGCAGTAGACTTCATATGGATGGATATCAG
GCACGCCATTGTCGTCCTGTGGACTAGTCAGTAACTAGGCTTAAAGCTAGTCGGGTCGGCTTACTATCTT
GAAATCCGGCAGCGTAAGCTCCCCGTCCTTAACTGCCTCGAGATAGTGACAGTACTCTGGGGACTTTCGG
AGATCGTTATCGCGAATGCTCGGCATACTAATCGTTGACTAGTCTTGGACTAGTCCCGAGCAAAAAGGAT
TGGAGGAGGAGGAGGAAGGTGAGAGTGAGACAAAGAGCGAAATAAGAGCTTCAAAGGCTATCTCTAAGCA
GTATGAAGGTTAAGTATCTAGTTCTTGACTAGATTTAAAAGAGATTTCGACTAGTTATGTACCTGGAGTT
TGGATATAGGAATGTGTTGTGGTAACGAAATGTAAGGGGGAGGAAAGAAAAAGTCGGTCAAGAGGTAACT
CTAAGTCGGCCATTCCTTTTTGGGAGGCGCTAACCATAAACGGCATGGTCGACTTAGAGTTAGCTCAGGG
AATTTAGGGAGTTATCTGCGACCACCGAGGAACGGCGGAATGCCAAAGAATCCCGATGGAGCTCTAGCTG
GCGGTTGACAACCCCACCTTTTGGCGTTTCTGCGGCGTTGCAGGCGGGACTGGATACTTCGTAGAACCAG
AAAGGCAAGGCAGAACGCGCTCAGCAAGAGTGTTGGAAGTGATAGCATGATGTGCCTTGTTAACTAGGTC
AAAATCTGCAGTATGCTTGATGTTATCCAAAGTGTGAGAGAGGAAGGTCCAAACATACACGATTGGGAGA
GGGCCTAGGTATAAGAGTTTTTGAGTAGAACGCATGTGAGCCCAGCCATCTCGAGGAGATTAAACACGGG
CCGGCATTTGATGGCTATGTTAGTACCCCAATGGAAAGCCTGAGAGTCCAGTGGCGCTAGCTGGAGACCA
CCGGTGCCGCTACAGGGCGCGTCAGGTGGCACTTTTCGGGGAAATGTGCGCGGAACCCCTATTTGTTTAT
TTTTCTAAATACATTCAAATATGTATCCGCTCATGAGACAATAACCCTGATAAATGCTTCAATAATATTG
AAAAAGGAAGAGTATGAGTATTCAACATTTCCGTGTCGCCCTTATTCCCTTTTTTGCGGCATTTTGCCTT
CCTGTTTTTGCTCACCCAGAAACGCTGGTGAAAGTAAAAGATGCTGAAGATCAGTTGGGTGCACGAGTGG
GTTACATCGAACTGGATCTCAACAGCGGTAAGATCCTTGAGAGTTTTCGCCCCGAAGAACGTTTTCCAAT
GATGAGCACTTTTAAAGTTCTGCTATGTGGCGCGGTATTATCCCGTATTGACGCCGGGCAAGAGCAACTC
GGTCGCCGCATACACTATTCTCAGAATGACTTGGTTGAGTACTCACCAGTCACAGAAAAGCATCTTACGG
ATGGCATGACAGTAAGAGAATTATGCAGTGCTGCCATAACCATGAGTGATAACACTGCGGCCAACTTACT
TCTGACAACGATCGGAGGACCGAAGGAGCTAACCGCTTTTTTGCACAACATGGGGGATCATGTAACTCGC
CTTGATCGTTGGGAACCGGAGCTGAATGAAGCCATACCAAACGACGAGCGTGACACCACGATGCCTGTAG
CAATGGCAACAACGTTGCGCAAACTATTAACTGGCGAACTACTTACTCTAGCTTCCCGGCAACAATTAAT
AGACTGGATGGAGGCGGATAAAGTTGCAGGACCACTTCTGCGCTCGGCCCTTCCGGCTGGCTGGTTTATT
GCTGATAAATCTGGAGCCGGTGAGCGTGGCTCTCGCGGTATCATTGCAGCACTGGGGCCAGATGGTAAGC
CCTCCCGTATCGTAGTTATCTACACGACGGGGAGTCAGGCAACTATGGATGAACGAAATAGACAGATCGC
TGAGATAGGTGCCTCACTGATTAAGCATTGGTAACTGTCAGACCAAGTTTACTCATATATACTTTAGATT
GATTTAAAACTTCATTTTTAATTTAAAAGGATCTAGGTGAAGATCCTTTTTGATAATCTCATGAACAATA
AAACTGTCTGCTTACATAAACAGTAATACAAGGGGTGTAGATCTCATGACCAAAATCCCTTAACGTGAGT
TTTCGTTCCACTGAGCGTCAGACCCCGTAGAAAAGATCAAAGGATCTTCTTGAGATCCTTTTTTTCTGCG
CGTAATCTGCTGCTTGCAAACAAAAAAACCACCGCTACCAGCGGTGGTTTGTTTGCCGGATCAAGAGCTA
CCAACTCTTTTTCCGAAGGTAACTGGCTTCAGCAGAGCGCAGATACCAAATACTGTTCTTCTAGTGTAGC
CGTAGTTAGGCCACCACTTCAAGAACTCTGTAGCACCGCCTACATACCTCGCTCTGCTAATCCTGTTACC
AGTGGCTGCTGCCAGTGGCGATAAGTCGTGTCTTACCGGGTTGGACTCAAGACGATAGTTACCGGATAAG
GCGCAGCGGTCGGGCTGAACGGGGGGTTCGTGCACACAGCCCAGCTTGGAGCGAACGACCTACACCGAAC
TGAGATACCTACAGCGTGAGCTATGAGAAAGCGCCACGCTTCCCGAAGGGAGAAAGGCGGACAGGTATCC
GGTAAGCGGCAGGGTCGGAACAGGAGAGCGCACGAGGGAGCTTCCAGGGGGAAACGCCTGGTATCTTTAT
AGTCCTGTCGGGTTTCGCCACCTCTGACTTGAGCGTCGATTTTTGTGATGCTCGTCAGGGGGGCGGAGCC
TATGGAAAAACGCCAGCAACGCGGCCTTTTTACGGTTCCTGGCCTTTTGCTGGCCTTTTGCTCACATGTT
CTTTCCTGCGTTATCCCCTGATTCTGTGGATAACCGTATTACCGCCTTTGAGTGAGCTGATACCGC
Features (pLannotate 1.2.2; 8 found; start..end, strand, type, name):
      1..53      +  rep_origin     RSF ori (fragment): Plasmids containing the RSF 1030 origin of replication can be propagated in E. coli cells that contain additional plasmids with compatible origins.
     55..147     +  CDS            lacI (fragment): lac repressor; lacI; The lac repressor binds to the lac operator to inhibit transcription in E. coli. This inhibition can be relieved by adding lactose or isopropyl-β-D-thiogalactopyranoside (IPTG).
   1550..2194    +  CDS            URA3 (fragment): PYRF_YEAST - Experimental evidence at protein level: Swiss-Prot protein existence level 1. From Saccharomyces cerevisiae (strain ATCC 204508 / S288c) (Baker's yeast).
   2279..5094    -  rep_origin     AMA1 (fragment): replication origin from Aspergillus nidulans (Aleksenko and Clutterbuck, 1996)
   5116..5132    -  rep_origin     f1 ori (fragment): f1 bacteriophage origin of replication; arrow indicates direction of (+) strand synthesis
   5159..5263    +  promoter       AmpR promoter: bla
   5264..6124    +  CDS            AmpR: β-lactamase; bla; confers resistance to ampicillin, carbenicillin, and related antibiotics
   6350..6938    +  rep_origin     ori: high-copy-number ColE1/pMB1/pBR322/pUC origin of replication
