[The description below was written by a language model from this plasmid's Addgene catalogue record and pLannotate feature annotations shown in this document.]
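Description:
pMST1213_BB2_E_CD_pcoxA:pyrGtrunc_AMA1_2.8 is a roughly 7.1 kb "backbone 2" (BB2) plasmid from a modular cloning toolkit for metabolic pathway construction and gene integration in Aspergillus niger. It is built on the small BB2_L_CD_syn_BbsI backbone and is catalogued as a bacterial vector. It is propagated in E. coli through a high-copy ColE1/pUC-type origin and selected with ampicillin via the bla promoter and β-lactamase gene. The short annotated fragments of RSF ori, lacI and f1 ori appear to be backbone remnants rather than functional parts.

The fungal payload is a 679 bp truncated pyrG from A. niger, covering only the 5' region of the gene. The construct name indicates that it is placed under the coxA promoter, although that promoter is not picked up in the feature table. The automated annotation labels this coding segment as a URA3 fragment, which reflects homology, since both genes encode orotidine-5'-phosphate decarboxylase. Because the marker is incomplete, it works as one half of a split-marker system. Uridine prototrophy should be restored in a pyrG-deficient host only when homologous recombination joins this fragment to the complementary part of pyrG, so selection favours correct integration.

The plasmid also carries a roughly 2.8 kb fragment of AMA1, the Aspergillus nidulans sequence that supports autonomous plasmid replication in filamentous fungi. The "CD" linker designation marks this version as the recipient for assemblies of two expression cassettes, and the backbone name suggests BbsI-based assembly. The depositor and sequencing-derived records differ by four nucleotides within the AMA1 region and otherwise carry the same annotations.
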