Addgene plasmid #90287: pMST1213_BB2_E_CD_pcoxA:pyrGtrunc_AMA1_2.8
Purpose: BB2 with split pyrG marker for homologous integration with linker CD (for 2 expression cassettes)
Depositing lab: Michael Sauer. Depositing organization: Universitaet fur Bodenkultur Wien (BOKU-WIEN). Publication: An efficient tool for metabolic pathway construction and gene integration for Aspergillus niger. Sarkari P, Marx H, Blumhoff ML, Mattanovich D, Sauer M, Steiger MG. Bioresour Technol. 2017 May 4. pii: S0960-8524(17)30643-0. doi: 10.1016/j.biortech.2017.05.004. PubMed 28533066.
Backbone
  Vector backbone: BB2_L_CD_syn_BbsI
  Backbone size w/o insert (bp): 2215
  Total vector size (bp): 7070
  Vector type: Bacterial Expression
Growth in bacteria
  Bacterial resistance: Ampicillin, 100 μg/mL
  Growth temperature: 37°C
  Growth strain: DH5alpha
  Copy number: Unknown
Gene/Insert
  Gene/Insert name: pyrGtrunc
  Species: A .niger
  Insert size (bp): 679
  Mutation: truncated version of pyrG gene (sequence is from 5' region)
  Cloning method: Unknown
  Sequencing primers: 5′ CATTAATGCAGCTGGCAC; 3′ GGTTATTGTCTCATGAGCGG
Terms and licenses: Academic/Nonprofit Terms; Industry Terms: Not Available to Industry
How to cite: pMST1213_BB2_E_CD_pcoxA:pyrGtrunc_AMA1_2.8 was a gift from Michael Sauer (Addgene plasmid # 90287 ; http://n2t.net/addgene:90287 ; RRID:Addgene_90287)
